>Addgene plasmid #59654 | pGEM-T Dmel Or43b | addgene partial sequence | sequence record 97500 | M13pUC-Fwd 5'-CCCAGTCACGACGTTGTAAAACG-3'
TGTAATACGACTCACTATAGGGCGAATTGGGCCCGACGTCGCATGCTCCCGGCCGCCATGGCCGCGGGAT
TTTTGGTCCAGGTTCATACCGCTCGCGATGGCGTACACGGTGAAGGCGAACTTGGCTACATTGATGTTAG
TGGCCAAATTAATGTTAAATATGTTCATGGCGGTGAAGGTCATGGGCTGCTGCAGCTTCTGCAGGAACCG
GATGACAGTCCGCTGGTATCGCTTGTCCTGCACCCACCAGGCGGAATGGAAAAGTGCGTGGGCCAGTTCG
TTGCAGTCGTCCACGATGGCGTTGCAGTAGAAGCAAAGCGGAAAAGTCTGCAGAAGGACGGCCATAACGT
AGATGACTATGCCGAATCGGGTCGATTGATCAGCGAACAATACCATGTTGATCATAATTATGCCCAGGAT
CGATCCGCATATGATGAATCGGGCAAATATCGTGCCAGAGATGATTGGTTGAATGGCATCACAAAAATTT
AGCATGGTTCTGTGTGCCTTGATACAATCCACCAACGATTTAAACATGTAGCTCGGGTCGCTGCTACCCT
CGTTGCTGGGATCGCCCAAGTAAATGATACGGTCCTTGAGCAAGAGAATATGAGTTCGCAGGGCTGCCAC
GTAAATCACAGGGTAGGAATCGGTGGCGGTGGCCACATATATGGCATAACCCACGGTGAAGTACTCCAGA
AAACTCTGGATGTACATCTGGGTCCGATCGACTCGCCAGTTTATGAACGGATAGTACGTATTGTAGGGAA
CGCGGTGGTGCAGTAGTCCGTCCAGTAGCGTGGAGGTGGCGTAGAGGACGTAGACCACGACGAAGGTCAG
GTACAGTCTTGTAATAGTGGCCACCATGTCGCGAACCTTGCGCTTCTCCGCCGGCTTCACGCAGTACTTA
TCCAATTCGTCAAAGTGCTTGTTGGCCAGCTCCAAGCGGTGCGTATAGACGATCAGAGTGAAGAACTTCA
GAGCGAAGCACCAAGTGTTGAGGCACAGTTGCAGGGATTGCAGCAGCAGCTCCGGCGGGAAC
