>Addgene plasmid #59654 | pGEM-T Dmel Or43b | addgene partial sequence | sequence record 97501 | M13pUC-Rev 5'-AGCGGATAACAATTTCACACAGG-3'
TGACCATGATTACGCCAAGCTATTTAGGTGACACTATAGAATACTCAAGCTATGCATCCAACGCGTTGGG
AGCTCTCCCATATGGTCGACCTGCAGGCGGCCGCACTAGTGATTCGCAAGATTTGGAGGGTGTTTTCGTT
CACCTACAATATGGTGATACTTCCCGTAAGTTTCCCAATCAACTATGTGATACATCTGGCGGAGTTCCCG
CCGGAGCTGCTGCTGCAATCCCTGCAACTGTGCCTCAACACTTGGTGCTTCGCTCTGAAGTTCTTCACTC
TGATCGTCTATACGCACCGCTTGGAGCTGGCCAACAAGCACTTTGACGAATTGGATAAGTACTGCGTGAA
GCCGGCGGAGAAGCGCAAGGTTCGCGACATGGTGGCCACTATTACAAGACTGTACCTGACCTTCGTCGTG
GTCTACGTCCTCTACGCCACCTCCACGCTACTGGACGGACTACTGCACCACCGCGTTCCCTACAATACGT
ACTATCCGTTCATAAACTGGCGAGTCGATCGGACCCAGATGTACATCCAGAGTTTTCTGGAGTACTTCAC
CGTGGGTTATGCCATATATGTGGCCACCGCCACCGATTCCTACCCTGTGATTTACGTGGCAGCCCTGCGA
ACTCATATTCTCTTGCTCAAGGACCGTATCATTTACTTGGGCGATCCCAGCAACGAGGGTAGCAGCGACC
CGAGCTACATGTTTAAATCGTTGGTGGATTGTATCAAGGCACACAGAACCATGCTAAATTTTTGTGATGC
CATTCAACCAATCATCTCTGGCACGATATTTGCCCGATTCATCATATGCGGATCGATCCTGGGCATAATT
ATGATCAACATGGTATTGTTCGCTGATCAATCGACCCGATTCGGCATAGTCATCTACGTTATGGCCGTCC
TTCTGCAGACTTTT
