[The description below was written by a language model from this plasmid's Addgene catalogue record.]
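Description:
pGEM-T Dmel Or43b is a small, high-copy bacterial plasmid built on Promega's pGEM-T backbone (about 3 kb), a TA-cloning vector designed to accept PCR products. It is propagated in E. coli and selected with ampicillin. Although the repository lists it as a bacterial expression vector, its stated role is as a template for a nucleic acid probe rather than for producing protein. No feature table accompanies the record, so the exact element layout and the orientation of the insert are not documented, and the cloning method is listed as unknown.

The insert is roughly 1 kb of Drosophila melanogaster Or43b, derived from cDNA. Or43b (also known as CG17853 and by several earlier names, including DOR25A.1) encodes one of the fly odorant receptors. The record does not say whether the fragment covers the full coding region or only part of it. The pGEM-T backbone generally places its cloning site between opposing T7 and SP6 phage RNA polymerase promoters, which allows in vitro transcription of labelled sense or antisense RNA from a linearised template. M13 forward and reverse primer sites flanking the cloning region are the ones listed for sequencing the insert.

The stated purpose is to serve as a probe for Or43b expression, and the associated work mapped the spatial distribution of olfactory receptor transcripts in the Drosophila antenna. The plasmid is therefore typically used to generate riboprobes for RNA in situ hybridisation, identifying the subset of olfactory sensory neurons that express this receptor. Which promoter gives the antisense strand would need to be confirmed by sequencing.
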