Addgene plasmid #59654: pGEM-T Dmel Or43b
Purpose: Probe for Drosophila melanogaster Or43b expression
Depositing lab: Richard Axel & Leslie Vosshall. Depositing organization: Columbia University. Publication: A spatial map of olfactory receptor expression in the Drosophila antenna. Vosshall LB, Amrein H, Morozov PS, Rzhetsky A, Axel R. Cell. 1999 Mar 5;96(5):725-36. 10.1016/S0092-8674(00)80582-6 PubMed 10089887.
Backbone
  Vector backbone: pGEM-T
  Backbone manufacturer: Promega
  Backbone size w/o insert (bp): 3000
  Vector type: Bacterial Expression
Growth in bacteria
  Bacterial resistance: Ampicillin, 100 μg/mL
  Growth temperature: 37°C
  Growth strain: DH5alpha
  Copy number: High Copy
Gene/Insert
  Gene/Insert name: Or43b
  Species: D. melanogaster (fly)
  Insert size (bp): 1000
  Entrez Gene: Or43b (a.k.a. Dmel_CG17853, 25A.1/43, 43b, AN7, CG17853, DOR25A.1, DOR81, Dmel\CG17853, OR43b, Or25A.1)
  Cloning method: Unknown
  Sequencing primers: 5′ M13-F20; 3′ M13-Rev
Terms and licenses: Academic/Nonprofit Terms; Industry Terms: Not Available to Industry
Depositor comments: source: cDNA
How to cite: pGEM-T Dmel Or43b was a gift from Richard Axel & Leslie Vosshall (Addgene plasmid # 59654 ; http://n2t.net/addgene:59654 ; RRID:Addgene_59654)
